>Addgene plasmid #53850 | Dopey2_pCSdest | addgene partial sequence | sequence record 94895 | CMV-F 5'-CGCAAATGGGCGGTAGGCGTG-3'
GCTCGTTTAGGGAACCGCCATTCTGCCTGGGGACGTCGGAGCAAGCTTGATTTAGGTGACACTATAGAAT
ACAAGCTACTTGTTCTTTTTGCAGGATCCCATCGATTCGAATTCAAGGATCACAAGTTTGTACAAAAAAG
CAGGCTCCGCGGCCGCCCCCTTCACCATGGTGACAGTCCCTCCCATTGCTCCTGGGATACTGAAAGTCAT
TGCCGAGAAAACAGACTTCTATCAGAGGGTGGCTCGTGTGCTCTGGAACCAGCTGAACAAGGAGACCCGT
GAACATCACATCACCTGTGTAGAGCTGTTCTACCGCCTGCACTGCCTGGCCCCGACTGCCAACATCTGTG
AGGATATCATCTGCCATGCCCTCCTGGACCCTGACAAGGGAACAAGGTTGGAAGCTCTGTTTAGGTTTTC
TGTGATCTGGCACCTGACACGAGAAATCCAAGGTAGTCGTGTGACGTCCCACAATCGCTCCTTTGACAGG
TCCTTGTTTGTCGTCCTGGATAGCCTGGCTTGCACAGACGGTGCTATCAGTGCAGCAGCCCAGGGCTGGC
TGGTGCGAGCGCTCTCCCTCGGGGATGTGGCCCGCATCCTCGAACCCATGCTCCTGCTGTTGCTCCAGCC
CAAAACCCAGAGGACGTCCATCCAGTGTCTCAAGCAGGAGAACTCAGCCGAGGATTTACACCGTTGG
