>Addgene plasmid #53850 | Dopey2_pCSdest | addgene partial sequence | sequence record 95979 | EBV-rev 5'-GTGGTTTGTCCAAACTCATC-3'
TATACGACTCACTATAGTTCTAGAGGCTCGAGAGGATCACCACTTTGTACAAGAAAGTGGGTCGGCGCGC
CCACCCTTTCAGACACCATGATGGGCCACAGCGAGGTCAGGTGCTGGGGAGAGATTCTTAGCAGCAGAAC
TCTGAAAAAAAGAAACATCTTGTATCAGGGGAAGGTAGAGGTGGTACTGGTCAAGCTCGCCACTGAAGAC
GGCAAAAGCCTGGCGCTTCAGCAGCATGGCCTTCTGCTCAAAGCTGGAGAAGAGTTTTAAGGAACTGCTC
TGCATGTTCATTAAATCCTTAAACATGGTTTTCTCGTGAGTCAGGAGATGGTCAATGACGGACTTCCAGT
GGACGCAAGACGTATCCATCTGAAAGAAAGCGGGGTCCAAGAACAGCTCCAGCACTTCCTTCTTCCACGC
CCGCTTGGTGTAGGCATAGCCACTCAGGGAGCTCAGCAGCTGGGCGCCGGCTCGGAAGCTGGGAGCATTG
TACGCACTGTGATTGCGCAGGTAAGGAAACACGTAGTATAGCAAGCGGGAGATTAGTGGTACAGCTTTCT
CTTTCTCGTCGCTGCGGTAAACCATGTCCAGGAGAGAAGCCAGAACCTCTGCCAAGAGAGAGAGCGCTTG
