[The description below was written by a language model from this plasmid's Addgene catalogue record.]
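Description:
Dopey2_pCSdest is a mammalian expression plasmid carrying the mouse Dopey2 coding sequence in the pCSDest backbone, a Gateway destination vector derived from the pCS2-type expression series. The insert of about 4.7 kb was moved into the roughly 4.1 kb backbone by Gateway recombination, so it is expected to be flanked by the att recombination scars left by that reaction. A depositor comment points to a cDNA clone accession as the source of the sequence. The plasmid is maintained in E. coli as a high-copy construct under ampicillin selection. The record does not name the origin of replication, and no feature table is available to confirm individual elements.

Two promoters are recorded upstream of the insert, CMV and SP6, and this pairing defines how the plasmid is used. The CMV promoter drives strong constitutive transcription by RNA polymerase II after transfection into vertebrate cells or direct DNA injection. The SP6 phage promoter allows in vitro synthesis of sense mRNA from the same template for microinjection into embryos. No epitope tag, fusion partner or reporter is listed, so the protein appears to be expressed untagged.

The associated publication surveyed the effects of expressing human chromosome 21 genes on early zebrafish development. Dopey2_pCSdest fits that work as one member of a clone set, here represented by the mouse orthologue of a chromosome 21 gene. It would serve for overexpression in embryos to screen for developmental phenotypes relevant to gene dosage effects in trisomy 21.
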