Addgene plasmid #53850: Dopey2_pCSdest
Depositing lab: Roger Reeves. Depositing organization: Johns Hopkins University and School of Medicine. Publication: Survey of Human Chromosome 21 Gene Expression Effects on Early Development in Danio rerio. Edie S, Zaghloul NA, Leitch CC, Klinedinst DK, Lebron J, Thole JF, McCallion AS, Katsanis N, Reeves RH. G3 (Bethesda). 2018 Jul 2;8(7):2215-2223. doi: 10.1534/g3.118.200144. PubMed 29760202.
Backbone
  Vector backbone: pCSDest
  Backbone manufacturer: Lawson Lab (Addgene Plasmid 22423)
  Backbone size w/o insert (bp): 4095
  Vector type: Mammalian Expression
Growth in bacteria
  Bacterial resistance: Ampicillin, 100 μg/mL
  Growth temperature: 37°C
  Growth strain: DH10B
  Copy number: High Copy
Gene/Insert
  Gene/Insert name: Dopey2
  Species: M. musculus (mouse)
  Insert size (bp): 4743
  Promoter: SP6 and CMV
  Cloning method: Gateway Cloning
  Sequencing primers: 5′ CMV-F; 3′ EBV-Rev
Terms and licenses: Academic/Nonprofit Terms; Industry Terms
Depositor comments: BC057081
How to cite: Dopey2_pCSdest was a gift from Roger Reeves (Addgene plasmid # 53850 ; http://n2t.net/addgene:53850 ; RRID:Addgene_53850)
